Addgene plasmid #240249: pBAD24-TGP-TwinStrep
Purpose: (Empty Backbone) Arabinose-inducible plasmid with thermostable GFP (TGP) and Twin-Strep tags
Depositing lab: Olga Boudker & Krishna Reddy. Depositing organization: Cornell University. Publication: Evolutionary analysis reveals the origin of sodium coupling in glutamate transporters. Reddy KD, Rasool B, Akher FB, Kutlesic N, Pant S, Boudker O. Nat Struct Mol Biol (2025). 10.1038/s41594-025-01652-z PubMed 38106174.
Backbone
  Vector backbone: pBAD24
  Modifications to backbone: Altered multiple cloning site, codon-optimized thrombin cleavage site, codon-optimized tags (thermostable GFP/TGP, Twin-Strep, 10x HIS)
  Vector type: Bacterial Expression
  Promoter: araBAD
  Tag / fusion protein: Thrombin (C terminal on backbone); thermostable GFP (TGP) (C terminal on backbone); Twin-Strep (C terminal on backbone); 10x HIS (C terminal on backbone)
Growth in bacteria
  Bacterial resistance: Ampicillin, 100 μg/mL
  Growth temperature: 37°C
  Growth strain: DH5alpha
  Growth instructions: The BL21(DE3) strain and derivatives should be used for expression.
  Copy number: High Copy
Terms and licenses: Academic/Nonprofit Terms; Industry Terms: Not Available to Industry
Depositor comments: For compatible plasmids, please see: Addgene plasmid #159421, #159422, #159423, and #159424. Please visit https://doi.org/10.1101/2023.12.03.569786 for bioRxiv preprint.
How to cite: pBAD24-TGP-TwinStrep was a gift from Olga Boudker & Krishna Reddy (Addgene plasmid # 240249 ; http://n2t.net/addgene:240249 ; RRID:Addgene_240249)
