[The description below was written by a language model from this plasmid's Addgene catalogue record and pLannotate feature annotations shown in this document.]
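Description:
pBAD24-TGP-TwinStrep is an empty bacterial expression backbone derived from pBAD24, designed for arabinose-inducible production of proteins carrying a C-terminal fluorescent and affinity tag module in E. coli. The roughly 4.9 kb plasmid replicates from a ColE1/pMB1-type origin (recorded as high copy) and is selected with ampicillin through the β-lactamase gene and its own promoter. Remnants of the pBR322 lineage, namely the bom region and a short rop fragment, are also annotated. A small fragment called as RSF ori lies next to the main origin and is most likely a similarity hit rather than a second functional origin.

Expression is controlled by the araBAD promoter together with the divergently transcribed araC regulator, which keeps the promoter repressed without L-arabinose and activates it when the sugar is added, allowing titratable induction. According to the catalogue entry, the backbone carries an altered multiple cloning site followed by a codon-optimized thrombin cleavage site, thermostable GFP (TGP), a Twin-Strep tag and a 10x His tag, so an inserted gene is expressed as a fusion whose tags can be removed by thrombin. The automated annotation labels the fluorescent protein reading frame as mAzamiGreen, presumably the closest database match to TGP. It detects only a partial Strep-Tag II and does not call the thrombin site or His tag. Transcription ends at the rrnB T1 and T2 terminators, which are preceded by a 5S rRNA segment.

The GFP fusion allows expression and sample behaviour to be followed by fluorescence, while the Strep and His tags support affinity purification. The associated publication concerns glutamate transporters, suggesting use with membrane proteins. The depositors note a set of compatible companion plasmids.
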