Features (pLannotate 1.2.2; 13 found; start..end, strand, type, name):
     11..144     +  rep_origin     RSF ori (fragment): Plasmids containing the RSF 1030 origin of replication can be propagated in E. coli cells that contain additional plasmids with compatible origins.
    149..289     -  misc_feature   bom: basis of mobility region from pBR322
    391..431     -  CDS            rop (fragment): Rop protein, which maintains plasmids at low copy number; rop
    553..1431    -  CDS            araC: L-arabinose regulatory protein; araC
   1458..1742    +  promoter       araBAD promoter: araBAD; promoter of the L-arabinose operon of E. coli; the araC regulatory gene is transcribed in the opposite direction (Guzman et al., 1995)
   1843..2493    +  CDS            mAzamiGreen: mAzamiGreen is a basic (constitutively fluorescent) green fluorescent protein published in 2003, derived from Galaxea fascicularis. It has high acid sensitivity.
   2521..2537    +  CDS            Strep-Tag II (fragment): peptide that binds Strep-Tactin®, an engineered form of streptavidin
   2763..2878    +  ncRNA          5S rRNA: Accession: RF00001 - 5S ribosomal RNA
   2882..2928    +  terminator     rrnB T1 terminator: transcription terminator T1 from the E. coli rrnB gene
   3060..3087    +  terminator     rrnB T2 terminator: transcription terminator T2 from the E. coli rrnB gene
   3106..3197    +  promoter       AmpR promoter: bla
   3198..4058    +  CDS            AmpR: β-lactamase; bla; confers resistance to ampicillin, carbenicillin, and related antibiotics
   4229..4817    +  rep_origin     ori: high-copy-number ColE1/pMB1/pBR322/pUC origin of replication
>Addgene plasmid #240249 | pBAD24-TGP-TwinStrep | addgene full sequence | sequence record 479868 | Addgene NGS Result
TTTGCTGGCCTTTTGCTCACATGTTCTTTCCTGCGTTATCCCCTGATTCTGTGGATAACCGTATTACCGC
CTTTGAGTGAGCTGATACCGCTCGCCGCAGCCGAACGACCGAGCGCAGCGAGTCAGTGAGCGAGGAAGCG
GAAGAGCGCCTGATGCGGTATTTTCTCCTTACGCATCTGTGCGGTATTTCACACCGCATATGGTGCACTC
TCAGTACAATCTGCTCTGATGCCGCATAGTTAAGCCAGTATACACTCCGCTATCGCTACGTGACTGGGTC
ATGGCTGCGCCCCGACACCCGCCAACACCCGCTGACGCGCCCTGACGGGCTTGTCTGCTCCCGGCATCCG
CTTACAGACAAGCTGTGACCGTCTCCGGGAGCTGCATGTGTCAGAGGTTTTCACCGTCATCACCGAAACG
CGCGAGGCAGCAGATCAATTCGCGCGCGAAGGCGAAGCGGCATGCATAATGTGCCTGTCAAATGGACGAA
GCAGGGATTCTGCAAACCCTATGCTACTCCGTCAAGCCGTCAATTGTCTGATTCGTTACCAATTATGACA
ACTTGACGGCTACATCATTCACTTTTTCTTCACAACCGGCACGGAACTCGCTCGGGCTGGCCCCGGTGCA
TTTTTTAAATACCCGCGAGAAATAGAGTTGATCGTCAAAACCAACATTGCGACCGACGGTGGCGATAGGC
ATCCGGGTGGTGCTCAAAAGCAGCTTCGCCTGGCTGATACGTTGGTCCTCGCGCCAGCTTAAGACGCTAA
TCCCTAACTGCTGGCGGAAAAGATGTGACAGACGCGACGGCGACAAGCAAACATGCTGTGCGACGCTGGC
GATATCAAAATTGCTGTCTGCCAGGTGATCGCTGATGTACTGACAAGCCTCGCGTACCCGATTATCCATC
GGTGGATGGAGCGACTCGTTAATCGCTTCCATGCGCCGCAGTAACAATTGCTCAAGCAGATTTATCGCCA
GCAGCTCCGAATAGCGCCCTTCCCCTTGCCCGGCGTTAATGATTTGCCCAAACAGGTCGCTGAAATGCGG
CTGGTGCGCTTCATCCGGGCGAAAGAACCCCGTATTGGCAAATATTGACGGCCAGTTAAGCCATTCATGC
CAGTAGGCGCGCGGACGAAAGTAAACCCACTGGTGATACCATTCGCGAGCCTCCGGATGACGACCGTAGT
GATGAATCTCTCCTGGCGGGAACAGCAAAATATCACCCGGTCGGCAAACAAATTCTCGTCCCTGATTTTT
CACCACCCCCTGACCGCGAATGGTGAGATTGAGAATATAACCTTTCATTCCCAGCGGTCGGTCGATAAAA
AAATCGAGATAACCGTTGGCCTCAATCGGCGTTAAACCCGCCACCAGATGGGCATTAAACGAGTATCCCG
GCAGCAGGGGATCATTTTGCGCTTCAGCCATACTTTTCATACTCCCGCCATTCAGAGAAGAAACCAATTG
TCCATATTGCATCAGACATTGCCGTCACTGCGTCTTTTACTGGCTCTTCTCGCTAACCAAACCGGTAACC
CCGCTTATTAAAAGCATTCTGTAACAAAGCGGGACCAAAGCCATGACAAAAACGCGTAACAAAAGTGTCT
ATAATCACGGCAGAAAAGTCCACATTGATTATTTGCACGGCGTCACACTTTGCTATGCCATAGCATTTTT
ATCCATAAGATTAGCGGATCCTACCTGACGCTTTTTATCGCAACTCTCTACTGTTTCTCCATACCCGTTT
TTTTGGGCTAGCAGGAGGAATTCACCATGGTACCCCCGGGCTCGAGCTCCCTGGTGCCGCGTGGTAGCGG
TGGCGGTAGCGGCGGTAGCGCGAGCGTTATCAAGCCGGAGATGAAGATTAAACTGCGTATGGAAGGCGCG
GTGAACGGTCACAAGTTCGTTATCGAGGGTGAAGGCATTGGTAAACCGTACGAGGGCACCCAGACCCTGG
ATCTGACCGTGGAGGAAGGTGCGCCGCTGCCGTTTAGCTACGACATCCTGACCCCGGCGTTCCAATATGG
TAACCGTGCGTTTACCAAGTACCCGGAGGACATTCCGGATTATTTCAAACAGGCGTTTCCGGAGGGTTAC
AGCTGGGAACGTAGCATGACCTATGAAGATCAAGGCATCTGCATTGCGACCAGCGATATCACGATGGAGG
GTGACTGCTTCTTTTACGAAATTCGTTTCGACGGCACCAACTTTCCGCCGAACGGTCCGGTGATGCAGAA
GAAAACCCTGAAGTGGGAGCCGAGCACCGAAAAAATGTATGTGGAAGATGGCGTTCTGAAAGGTGACGTT
GAGATGGCGCTGCTGCTGGAAGGCGGTGGCCACTACCGTTGCGATTTCAAGACCACCTATAAAGCGAAGA
AAGACGTGCGTCTGCCGGATGCGCACGAGGTTGACCACCGTATCGAAATTCTGAGCCACGACAAGGATTA
CAACAAAGTTCGTCTGTATGAGCACGCGGAAGCGCGTTACAGCGGTGGCGGTAGCGGCGGTGGCAGCGCG
TGGAGCCACCCGCAGTTTGAGAAGGGTGGCGGTAGCGGCGGTGGCAGCGGTGGCAGCGCTTGGTCTCACC
CGCAATTTGAAAAAGGTGGCGGTAGCGGCGGTGGCAGCCATCATCACCATCACCACCATCACCATCATTG
ATAATCTAGATCTAAGCTTGGCTGTTTTGGCGGATGAGAGAAGATTTTCAGCCTGATACAGATTAAATCA
GAACGCAGAAGCGGTCTGATAAAACAGAATTTGCCTGGCGGCAGTAGCGCGGTGGTCCCACCTGACCCCA
TGCCGAACTCAGAAGTGAAACGCCGTAGCGCCGATGGTAGTGTGGGGTCTCCCCATGCGAGAGTAGGGAA
CTGCCAGGCATCAAATAAAACGAAAGGCTCAGTCGAAAGACTGGGCCTTTCGTTTTATCTGTTGTTTGCC
GGTGAACGCTCTCCTGAGTAGGACAAATCCGCCGGGAGCGGATTTGAACGTTGCGAAGCAACGGCCCGGA
GGGTGGCGGGCAGGACGCCCGCCATAAACTGCCAGGCATCAAATTAAGCAGAAGGCCATCCTGACGGATG
GCCTTTTTGCGTTTCTACAAACTCTTTTGTTTATTTTTCTAAATACATTCAAATATGTATCCGCTCATGA
GACAATAACCCTGATAAATGCTTCAATAATATTGAAAAAGGAAGAGTATGAGTATTCAACATTTCCGTGT
CGCCCTTATTCCCTTTTTTGCGGCATTTTGCCTTCCTGTTTTTGCTCACCCAGAAACGCTGGTGAAAGTA
AAAGATGCTGAAGATCAGTTGGGTGCACGAGTGGGTTACATCGAACTGGATCTCAACAGCGGTAAGATCC
TTGAGAGTTTTCGCCCCGAAGAACGTTTTCCAATGATGAGCACTTTTAAAGTTCTGCTATGTGGCGCGGT
ATTATCCCGTGTTGACGCCGGGCAAGAGCAACTCGGTCGCCGCATACACTATTCTCAGAATGACTTGGTT
GAGTACTCACCAGTCACAGAAAAGCATCTTACGGATGGCATGACAGTAAGAGAATTATGCAGTGCTGCCA
TAACCATGAGTGATAACACTGCGGCCAACTTACTTCTGACAACGATCGGAGGACCGAAGGAGCTAACCGC
TTTTTTGCACAACATGGGGGATCATGTAACTCGCCTTGATCGTTGGGAACCGGAGCTGAATGAAGCCATA
CCAAACGACGAGCGTGACACCACGATGCCTGTAGCAATGGCAACAACGTTGCGCAAACTATTAACTGGCG
AACTACTTACTCTAGCTTCCCGGCAACAATTAATAGACTGGATGGAGGCGGATAAAGTTGCAGGACCACT
TCTGCGCTCGGCCCTTCCGGCTGGCTGGTTTATTGCTGATAAATCTGGAGCCGGTGAGCGTGGGTCTCGC
GGTATCATTGCAGCACTGGGGCCAGATGGTAAGCCCTCCCGTATCGTAGTTATCTACACGACGGGGAGTC
AGGCAACTATGGATGAACGAAATAGACAGATCGCTGAGATAGGTGCCTCACTGATTAAGCATTGGTAACT
GTCAGACCAAGTTTACTCATATATACTTTAGATTGATTTAAAACTTCATTTTTAATTTAAAAGGATCTAG
GTGAAGATCCTTTTTGATAATCTCATGACCAAAATCCCTTAACGTGAGTTTTCGTTCCACTGAGCGTCAG
ACCCCGTAGAAAAGATCAAAGGATCTTCTTGAGATCCTTTTTTTCTGCGCGTAATCTGCTGCTTGCAAAC
AAAAAAACCACCGCTACCAGCGGTGGTTTGTTTGCCGGATCAAGAGCTACCAACTCTTTTTCCGAAGGTA
ACTGGCTTCAGCAGAGCGCAGATACCAAATACTGTCCTTCTAGTGTAGCCGTAGTTAGGCCACCACTTCA
AGAACTCTGTAGCACCGCCTACATACCTCGCTCTGCTAATCCTGTTACCAGTGGCTGCTGCCAGTGGCGA
TAAGTCGTGTCTTACCGGGTTGGACTCAAGACGATAGTTACCGGATAAGGCGCAGCGGTCGGGCTGAACG
GGGGGTTCGTGCACACAGCCCAGCTTGGAGCGAACGACCTACACCGAACTGAGATACCTACAGCGTGAGC
TATGAGAAAGCGCCACGCTTCCCGAAGGGAGAAAGGCGGACAGGTATCCGGTAAGCGGCAGGGTCGGAAC
AGGAGAGCGCACGAGGGAGCTTCCAGGGGGAAACGCCTGGTATCTTTATAGTCCTGTCGGGTTTCGCCAC
CTCTGACTTGAGCGTCGATTTTTGTGATGCTCGTCAGGGGGGCGGAGCCTATGGAAAAACGCCAGCAACG
CGGCCTTTTTACGGTTCCTGGCCT
